>Addgene plasmid #120406 | Fibronectin-human-mutated V1 O-Glycosylation site | addgene full sequence | sequence record 233165 | Addgene NGS Result
TCAATATTGGCCATTAGCCATATTATTCATTGGTTATATAGCATAAATCAATATTGGCTATTGGCCATTG
CATACGTTGTATCTATATCATAATATGTACATTTATATTGGCTCATGTCCAATATGACCGCCATGTTGGC
ATTGATTATTGACTAGTTATTAATAGTAATCAATTACGGGGTCATTAGTTCATAGCCCATATATGGAGTT
CCGCGTTACATAACTTACGGTAAATGGCCCGCCTGGCTGACCGCCCAACGACCCCCGCCCATTGACGTCA
ATAATGACGTATGTTCCCATAGTAACGCCAATAGGGACTTTCCATTGACGTCAATGGGTGGAGTATTTAC
GGTAAACTGCCCACTTGGCAGTACATCAAGTGTATCATATGCCAAGTCCGCCCCCTATTGACGTCAATGA
CGGTAAATGGCCCGCCTGGCATTATGCCCAGTACATGACCTTACGGGACTTTCCTACTTGGCAGTACATC
TACGTATTAGTCATCGCTATTACCATGGTGATGCGGTTTTGGCAGTACACCAATGGGCGTGGATAGCGGT
TTGACTCACGGGGATTTCCAAGTCTCCACCCCATTGACGTCAATGGGAGTTTGTTTTGGCACCAAAATCA
ACGGGACTTTCCAAAATGTCGTAATAACCCCGCCCCGTTGACGCAAATGGGCGGTAGGCGTGTACGGTGG
GAGGTCTATATAAGCAGAGGTCGTTTAGTGAACCGTCAGATCACTAGTAGCTTTATTGCGGTAGTTTATC
ACAGTTAAATTGCTAACGCAGTCAGTGCTCGACTGATCACAGGTAAGTATCAAGGTTACAAGACAGGTTT
AAGGAGGCCAATAGAAACTGGGCTTGTCGAGACAGAGAAGATTCTTGCGTTTCTGATAGGCACCTATTGG
TCTTACTGACATCCACTTTGCCTTTCTCTCCACAGGGGTACCGCCATCATGAAGTTTAAACAAGCTTGAA
TTCTCTAGAGATATCCTGCAGAGATCTGGATCCCTCGAGGCTAGCTGTCAACATGCTTAGGGGTCCGGGG
CCCGGGCTGCTGCTGCTGGCCGTCCAGTGCCTGGGGACAGCGGTGCCCTCCACGGGAGCCTCGAAGAGCA
AGAGGCAGGCTCAGCAAATGGTTCAGCCCCAGTCCCCGGTGGCTGTCAGTCAAAGCAAGCCCGGTTGTTA
TGACAATGGAAAACACTATCAGATAAATCAACAGTGGGAGCGGACCTACCTAGGCAATGCGTTGGTTTGT
ACTTGTTATGGAGGAAGCCGAGGTTTTAACTGCGAGAGTAAACCTGAAGCTGAAGAGACTTGCTTTGACA
AGTACACTGGGAACACTTACCGAGTGGGTGACACTTATGAGCGTCCTAAAGACTCCATGATCTGGGACTG
TACCTGCATCGGGGCTGGGCGAGGGAGAATAAGCTGTACCATCGCAAACCGCTGCCATGAAGGGGGTCAG
TCCTACAAGATTGGTGACACCTGGAGGAGACCACATGAGACTGGTGGTTACATGTTAGAGTGTGTGTGTC
TTGGTAATGGAAAAGGAGAATGGACCTGCAAGCCCATAGCTGAGAAGTGTTTTGATCATGCTGCTGGGAC
TTCCTATGTGGTCGGAGAAACGTGGGAGAAGCCCTACCAAGGCTGGATGATGGTAGATTGTACTTGCCTG
GGAGAAGGCAGCGGACGCATCACTTGCACTTCTAGAAATAGATGCAACGATCAGGACACAAGGACATCCT
ATAGAATTGGAGACACCTGGAGCAAGAAGGATAATCGAGGAAACCTGCTCCAGTGCATCTGCACAGGCAA
CGGCCGAGGAGAGTGGAAGTGTGAGAGGCACACCTCTGTGCAGACCACATCGAGCGGATCTGGCCCCTTC
ACCGATGTTCGTGCAGCTGTTTACCAACCGCAGCCTCACCCCCAGCCTCCTCCCTATGGCCACTGTGTCA
CAGACAGTGGTGTGGTCTACTCTGTGGGGATGCAGTGGCTGAAGACACAAGGAAATAAGCAAATGCTTTG
CACGTGCCTGGGCAACGGAGTCAGCTGCCAAGAGACAGCTGTAACCCAGACTTACGGTGGCAACTCAAAT
GGAGAGCCATGTGTCTTACCATTCACCTACAATGGCAGGACGTTCTACTCCTGCACCACAGAAGGGCGAC
AGGACGGACATCTTTGGTGCAGCACAACTTCGAATTATGAGCAGGACCAGAAATACTCTTTCTGCACAGA
CCACACTGTTTTGGTTCAGACTCGAGGAGGAAATTCCAATGGTGCCTTGTGCCACTTCCCCTTCCTATAC
AACAACCACAATTACACTGATTGCACTTCTGAGGGCAGAAGAGACAACATGAAGTGGTGTGGGACCACAC
AGAACTATGATGCCGACCAGAAGTTTGGGTTCTGCCCCATGGCTGCCCACGAGGAAATCTGCACAACCAA
TGAAGGGGTCATGTACCGCATTGGAGATCAGTGGGATAAGCAGCATGACATGGGTCACATGATGAGGTGC
ACGTGTGTTGGGAATGGTCGTGGGGAATGGACATGCATTGCCTACTCGCAGCTTCGAGATCAGTGCATTG
TTGATGACATCACTTACAATGTGAACGACACATTCCACAAGCGTCATGAAGAGGGGCACATGCTGAACTG
TACATGCTTCGGTCAGGGTCGGGGCAGGTGGAAGTGTGATCCCGTCGACCAATGCCAGGATTCAGAGACT
GGGACGTTTTATCAAATTGGAGATTCATGGGAGAAGTATGTGCATGGTGTCAGATACCAGTGCTACTGCT
ATGGCCGTGGCATTGGGGAGTGGCATTGCCAACCTTTACAGACCTATCCAAGCTCAAGTGGTCCTGTCGA
AGTATTTATAACTGAGACTCCGAGTCAGCCCAACTCCCACCCCATCCAGTGGAATGCACCACAGCCATCT
CACATTTCCAAGTACATTCTCAGGTGGAGACCTAAAAATTCTGTAGGCCGTTGGAAGGAAGCTACCATAC
CAGGCCACTTAAACTCCTACACCATCAAAGGCCTGAAGCCTGGTGTGGTATACGAGGGCCAGCTCATCAG
CATCCAGCAGTACGGCCACCAAGAAGTGACTCGCTTTGACTTCACCACCACCAGCACCAGCACACCTGTG
ACCAGCAACACCGTGACAGGAGAGACGACTCCCTTTTCTCCTCTTGTGGCCACTTCTGAATCTGTGACCG
AAATCACAGCCAGTAGCTTTGTGGTCTCCTGGGTCTCAGCTTCCGACACCGTGTCGGGATTCCGGGTGGA
ATATGAGCTGAGTGAGGAGGGAGATGAGCCACAGTACCTGGATCTTCCAAGCACAGCCACTTCTGTGAAC
ATCCCTGACCTGCTTCCTGGCCGAAAATACATTGTAAATGTCTATCAGATATCTGAGGATGGGGAGCAGA
GTTTGATCCTGTCTACTTCACAAACAACAGCGCCTGATGCCCCACCTGACCCGACTGTGGACCAAGTTGA
TGACACCTCAATTGTTGTTCGCTGGAGCAGACCCCAGGCTCCCATCACAGGGTACAGAATAGTCTATTCG
CCATCAGTAGAAGGTAGCAGCACAGAACTCAACCTTCCTGAAACTGCAAACTCCGTCACCCTCAGTGACT
TGCAACCTGGTGTTCAGTATAACATCACTATCTATGCTGTGGAAGAAAATCAAGAAAGTACACCTGTTGT
CATTCAACAAGAAACCACTGGCACCCCACGCTCAGATACAGTGCCCTCTCCCAGGGACCTGCAGTTTGTG
GAAGTGACAGACGTGAAGGTCACCATCATGTGGACACCGCCTGAGAGTGCAGTGACCGGCTACCGTGTGG
ATGTGATCCCCGTCAACCTGCCTGGCGAGCACGGGCAGAGGCTGCCCATCAGCAGGAACACCTTTGCAGA
AGTCACCGGGCTGTCCCCTGGGGTCACCTATTACTTCAAAGTCTTTGCAGTGAGCCATGGGAGGGAGAGC
AAGCCTCTGACTGCTCAACAGACAACCAAACTGGATGCTCCCACTAACCTCCAGTTTGTCAATGAAACTG
ATTCTACTGTCCTGGTGAGATGGACTCCACCTCGGGCCCAGATAACAGGATACCGACTGACCGTGGGCCT
TACCCGAAGAGGACAGCCCAGGCAGTACAATGTGGGTCCCTCTGTCTCCAAGTACCCACTGAGGAATCTG
CAGCCTGCATCTGAGTACACCGTATCCCTCGTGGCCATAAAGGGCAACCAAGAGAGCCCCAAAGCCACTG
GAGTCTTTACCACACTGCAGCCTGGGAGCTCTATTCCACCTTACAACACCGAGGTGACTGAGACCACCAT
TGTGATCACATGGACGCCTGCTCCAAGAATTGGTTTTAAGCTGGGTGTACGACCAAGCCAGGGAGGAGAG
GCACCACGAGAAGTGACTTCAGACTCAGGAAGCATCGTTGTGTCCGGCTTGACTCCAGGAGTAGAATACG
TCTACACCATCCAAGTCCTGAGAGATGGACAGGAAAGAGATGCGCCAATTGTAAACAAAGTGGTGACACC
ATTGTCTCCACCAACAAACTTGCATCTGGAGGCAAACCCTGACACTGGAGTGCTCACAGTCTCCTGGGAG
AGGAGCACCACCCCAGACATTACTGGTTATAGAATTACCACAACCCCTACAAACGGCCAGCAGGGAAATT
CTTTGGAAGAAGTGGTCCATGCTGATCAGAGCTCCTGCACTTTTGATAACCTGAGTCCCGGCCTGGAGTA
CAATGTCAGTGTTTACACTGTCAAGGATGACAAGGAAAGTGTCCCTATCTCTGATACCATCATCCCAGCT
GTTCCTCCTCCCACTGACCTGCGATTCACCAACATTGGTCCAGACACCATGCGTGTCACCTGGGCTCCAC
CCCCATCCATTGATTTAACCAACTTCCTGGTGCGTTACTCACCTGTGAAAAATGAGGAAGATGTTGCAGA
GTTGTCAATTTCTCCTTCAGACAATGCAGTGGTCTTAACAAATCTCCTGCCTGGTACAGAATATGTAGTG
AGTGTCTCCAGTGTCTACGAACAACATGAGAGCACACCTCTTAGAGGAAGACAGAAAACAGGTCTTGATT
CCCCAACTGGCATTGACTTTTCTGATATTACTGCCAACTCTTTTACTGTGCACTGGATTGCTCCTCGAGC
CACCATCACTGGCTACAGGATCCGCCATCATCCCGAGCACTTCAGTGGGAGACCTCGAGAAGATCGGGTG
CCCCACTCTCGGAATTCCATCACCCTCACCAACCTCACTCCAGGCACAGAGTATGTGGTCAGCATCGTTG
CTCTTAATGGCAGAGAGGAAAGTCCCTTATTGATTGGCCAACAATCAACAGTTTCTGATGTTCCG
[273 nt withheld, positions 5386-5658]
GACAAACCATCCCAGATGCAAGTGACCGATGTTCAGGGCAACAGCATTAGTGTCAAGTGGCTGCCTTCAA
GTTCCCCTGTTACTGGTTACAGAGTAACCACCACTCCCAAAAATGGACCAGGACCAACAAAAACTAAAAC
TGCAGGTCCAGATCAAACAGAAATGACTATTGAAGGCTTGCAGCCCACAGTGGAGTATGTGGTTAGTGTC
TATGCTCAGAATCCAAGCGGAGAGAGTCAGCCTCTGGTTCAGACTGCAGTAACCACTATTCCTGCACCAA
CTGACCTGAAGTTCACTCAGGTCACACCCACAAGCCTGAGCGCCCAGTGGACACCACCCAATGTTCAGCT
CACTGGATATCGAGTGCGGGTGACCCCCAAGGAGAAGACCGGACCAATGAAAGAAATCAACCTTGCTCCT
GACAGCTCATCCGTGGTTGTATCAGGACTTATGGTGGCCACCAAATATGAAGTGAGTGTCTATGCTCTTA
AGGACACTTTGACAAGCAGACCAGCTCAGGGTGTTGTCACCACTCTGGAGAATGTCAGCCCACCAAGAAG
GGCTCGTGTGACAGATGCTACTGAGACCACCATCACCATTAGCTGGAGAACCAAGACTGAGACGATCACT
GGCTTCCAAGTTGATGCCGTTCCAGCCAATGGCCAGACTCCAATCCAGAGAACCATCAAGCCAGATGTCA
GAAGCTACACCATCACAGGTTTACGACCAGGCACTGACTACAAGATCTACCTGTACACCTTGAATGACAA
TGCTCGGAGCTCCCCTGTGGTCATCGACGCCTCCACTGCCATTGATGCACCATCCAACCTGCGTTTCCTG
GCCACCACACCCAATTCCTTGCTGGTATCATGGCAGCCGCCACGTGCCAGGATTACCGGCTACATCATCA
AGTATGAGAAGCCTGGGTCTCCTCCCAGAGAAGTGGTCCCTCGGCCCCGCCCTGGTGTCACAGAGGCTAC
TATTACTGGCCTGGAACCGGGAACCGAATATACAATTTATGTCATTGCCCTGAAGAATAATCAGAAGAGC
GAGCCCCTGATTGGAAGGAAAAAGACAGACGAGCTTCCCCAACTGGTAACCCTTCCACACCCCAATCTTC
ATGGACCAGAGATCTTGGATGTTCCTTCCACAGTTCAAAAGACCCCTTTCGTCTCCCACCCTGGGTATGA
CACTGGAAATGGTATTCAGCTTCCTGGCACTTCTGGTCAGCAACCCAGTGTTGGGCAACAAATGATCTTT
GAGGAACATGGTTTTAGGCGGACCACACCGCCCACAACGGCCACCCCCATAAGGCATAGGCCAAGACCAT
ACCCGCCGAATGTAGGTGAGGAAATCCAAATTGGTCACATCCCCAGGGAAGATGTAGACTATCACCTGTA
CCCACACGGTCCGGGACTCAATCCAAATGCCTCTACAGGACAAGAAGCTCTCTCTCAGACAACCATCTCA
TGGGCCCCATTCCAGGACACTTCTGAGTACATCATTTCATGTCATCCTGTTGGCACTGATGAAGAACCCT
TACAGTTCAGGGTTCCTGGAACTTCTACCAGTGCCACTCTGACAGGCCTCACCAGAGGTGCCACCTACAA
CATCATAGTGGAGGCACTGAAAGACCAGCAGAGGCATAAGGTTCGGGAAGAGGTTGTTACCGTGGGCAAC
TCTGTCAACGAAGGCTTGAACCAACCTACGGATGACTCGTGCTTTGACCCCTACACAGTTTCCCATTATG
CCGTTGGAGATGAGTGGGAACGAATGTCTGAATCAGGCTTTAAACTGTTGTGCCAGTGCTTAGGCTTTGG
AAGTGGTCATTTCAGATGTGATTCATCTAGATGGTGCCATGACAATGGTGTGAACTACAAGATTGGAGAG
AAGTGGGACCGTCAGGGAGAAAATGGCCAGATGATGAGCTGCACATGTCTTGGGAACGGAAAAGGAGAAT
TCAAGTGTGACCCTCATGAGGCAACGTGTTATGATGATGGGAAGACATACCACGTAGGAGAACAGTGGCA
GAAGGAATATCTCGGTGCCATTTGCTCCTGCACATGCTTTGGAGGCCAGCGGGGCTGGCGCTGTGACAAC
TGCCGCAGACCTGGGGGTGAACCCACTCCCGAAGGCACTACTGGCCAGTCCTACAACCAGTATTCTCAGA
GATACCATCAGAGAACAAACACTAATGTTAATTGCCCAATTGAGTGCTTCATGCCTTTAGATGTACAGGC
TGACAGAGAAGATTCCCGAGAGTAAATCATCTTTGCGGCCGCGTTTAAACAGAGCTCGATGAGTTTGGAC
AAACCACAACTAGAATGCAGTGAAAAAAATGCTTTATTTGTGAAATTTGTGATGCTATTGCTTTATTTGT
AACCATTATAAGCTGCAATAAACAAGTTAACAACAACAATTGCATTCATTTTATGTTTCAGGTTCAGGGG
GAGGTGTGGGAGGTTTTTTAAAGCAAGTAAAACCTCTACAAATGTGGTACTTAAGAGGGGGAGACCAAAG
GGCGAGACGTTAAGGCCTCACGTGACATGTGAGCAAAAGGCCAGCAAAAGGCCAGGAACCGTAAAAAGGC
CGCGTTGCTGGCGTTTTTCCATAGGCTCCGCCCCCCTGACGAGCATCACAAAAATCGACGCTCAAGTCAG
AGGTGGCGAAACCCGACAGGACTATAAAGATACCAGGCGTTTCCCCCTGGAAGCTCCCTCGTGCGCTCTC
CTGTTCCGACCCTGCCGCTTACGGGATACCTGTCCGCCTTTCTCCCTTCGGGAAGCGTGGCGCTTTCTCA
TAGCTCACGCTGTAGGTATCTCAGTTCGGTGTAGGTCGTTCGCTCCAAGCTGGGCTGTGTGCACGAACCC
CCCGTTCAGCCCGACCGCTGCGCCTTATCCGGTAACTATCGTCTTGAGTCCAACCCGGTAAGACACGACT
TATCGCCACTGGCAGCAGCCACTGGTAACAGGATTAGCAGAGCGAGGTATGTAGGCGGTGCTACAGAGTT
CTTGAAGTGGTGGCCTAACTACGGCTACACTAGAAGAACAGTATTTGGTATCTGCGCTCTGCTGAAGCCA
GTTACCTTCGGAAAAAGAGTTGGTAGCTCTTGATCCGGCAAACAAACCACCGCTGGTAGCGGTGGTTTTT
TTGTTTGCAAGCAGCAGATTACGCGCAGAAAAAAAGGATCTCAAGAAGATCCTTTGATCTTTTCTACGGG
GTCTGACGCTCAGTGGAACGAAAACTCACGTTAAGGGATTTTGGTCATGCCGTCTCAGAAGAACTCGTCA
AGAAGGCGATAGAAGGCGATGCGCTGCGAATCGGGAGCGGCGATACCGTAAAGCACGAGGAAGCGGTCAG
CCCATTCGCCGCCAAGCTCTTCAGCAATATCACGGGTAGCCAACGCTATGTCCTGATAGCGGTCCGCCAC
ACCCAGCCGGCCACAGTCGATGAATCCAGAAAAGCGGCCATTTTCCACCATGATATTCGGCAAGCAGGCA
TCGCCATGGGTCACGACGAGATCCTCGCCGTCGGGCATGCTCGCCTTGAGCCTGGCGAACAGTTCGGCTG
GCGCGAGCCCCTGATGCTCTTCGTCCAGATCATCCTGATCGACAAGACCGGCTTCCATCCGAGTACGTGC
TCTCTCGATGCGATGTTTCGCTTGGTGGTCGAATGGGCAGGTAGCCGGATCAAGCGTATGCAGCCGCCGC
ATTGCATCAGCCATGATGGATACTTTCTCGGCAGGAGCAAGGTGAGATGACAGGAGATCCTGCCCCGGCA
CTTCGCCCAATAGCAGCCAGTCCCTTCCCGCTTCAGTGACAACGTCGAGTACAGCTGCGCAAGGAACGCC
CGTCGTGGCCAGCCACGATAGCCGCGCTGCCTCGTCTTGCAGTTCATTCAGGGCACCGGACAGGTCGGTC
TTGACAAAAAGAACCGGGCGCCCCTGCGCTGACAGCCGGAACACGGCGGCATCAGAGCAGCCGATTGTCT
GTTGTGCCCAGTCATAGCCGAATAGCCTCTCCACCCAAGCGGCCGGAGAACCTGCGTGCAATCCATCTTG
TTCAATCATAATATTATTGAAGCATTTATCAGGGTTCGTCTCGTCCCGGTCTCCTCCCATGCATG
Features (pLannotate 1.2.2; 9 found; start..end, strand, type, name):
    140..517     +  enhancer       CMV enhancer: human cytomegalovirus immediate early enhancer
    519..718     +  promoter       CMV promoter: human cytomegalovirus (CMV) immediate early promoter
    813..945     +  intron         chimeric intron: chimera between introns from human β-globin and immunoglobulin heavy chain genes
   1033..7920    +  CDS            FN1 (fragment) (sequence partly withheld): FINC_HUMAN - Also known as FN. Experimental evidence at protein level: Swiss-Prot protein existence level 1. [Anastellin]: Binds fibronectin and induces fibril formation. This fibronectin polymer, named superfibronectin, exhibits enhanced adhesive properties. Both anastellin and superfibronectin inhibit tumor growth, angiogenesis and metastasis. Anastellin activates p38 MAPK and inhibits lysophospholipid signaling. From Homo sapiens (Human).
   7985..8066    -  polyA_signal   SV40 poly(A) signal: SV40 polyadenylation signal
   8089..8157    -  CDS            large T antigen (fragment): large T antigen from SV40 (simian virus 40)
   8264..8852    -  rep_origin     ori: high-copy-number ColE1/pMB1/pBR322/pUC origin of replication
   8933..9727    -  CDS            NeoR/KanR: aminoglycoside phosphotransferase from Tn5; aph(3')-II (or nptII); confers resistance to neomycin, kanamycin, and G418 (Geneticin®)
   9728..9754    -  promoter       AmpR promoter (fragment): bla
