[The description below was written by a language model from this plasmid's Addgene catalogue record and pLannotate feature annotations shown in this document.]
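Description:
Fibronectin-human-mutated V1 O-Glycosylation site is a mammalian expression plasmid built on the small pMAX-Cloning backbone (about 2.9 kb) and carrying a roughly 6.9 kb human fibronectin (FN1) cDNA, for a total sequenced length of about 9.8 kb. It is propagated in E. coli through a high-copy ColE1/pUC-type origin and selected with kanamycin. Resistance comes from the Tn5 aminoglycoside phosphotransferase (NeoR/KanR), which the annotation places next to a fragment of the bacterial bla (AmpR) promoter. No eukaryotic promoter is annotated upstream of this marker, so the record does not support assuming G418 selection in mammalian cells.

The expression cassette consists of the human cytomegalovirus immediate-early enhancer and promoter, followed by a chimeric β-globin/immunoglobulin heavy-chain intron that generally improves transcript processing and expression. The FN1 open reading frame comes next, and the cassette ends with an SV40 polyadenylation signal. A short large T antigen fragment is annotated beside that signal and is most likely residual SV40 sequence belonging to the poly(A) region. No epitope tags or reporters are annotated.

The insert encodes fibronectin containing the complete variable region. The unmutated parent construct is referred to as oncofetal fibronectin. This version carries a threonine-to-serine substitution at position 1934, at the V1 (third) O-glycosylation site, intended to prevent O-glycosylation there. The cloning sites are not recorded. According to the depositor, the plasmid was used to transfect eukaryotic cells, both to study the roles of different fibronectin isoforms and to produce those isoforms. The associated work concerns how fibronectin O-glycosylation contributes to hepatic osteodystrophy through α4β1 integrin.
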