Addgene plasmid #120406: Fibronectin-human-mutated V1 O-Glycosylation site
Purpose: enables eukaryotic expression of human plasma fibronectin in which the third O-glycosylation site was mutated from threonine to serine
Depositing lab: Inaam Nakchbandi. Depositing organization: Universitaet Heidelberg. Publication: An O-Glycosylation of Fibronectin Mediates Hepatic Osteodystrophy Through alpha4beta1 Integrin. Sens C, Altrock E, Rau K, Klemis V, von Au A, Pettera S, Uebel S, Damm T, Tiwari S, Moser M, Nakchbandi IA. J Bone Miner Res. 2017 Jan;32(1):70-81. doi: 10.1002/jbmr.2916. Epub 2016 Aug 3. PubMed 27427791.
Backbone
  Vector backbone: pMAX-Cloning
  Backbone size w/o insert (bp): 2868
  Vector type: Mammalian Expression
Growth in bacteria
  Bacterial resistance: Kanamycin, 50 μg/mL
  Growth temperature: 37°C
  Growth strain: DH5alpha
  Copy number: Unknown
Gene/Insert
  Gene/Insert name: Fibronectin (alt names: Oncofetal fibronectin-V1 mutation; Construct without mutation is referred to as oncofetal fibronectin)
  Species: H. sapiens (human)
  Insert size (bp): 6914
  Mutation: Contains complete variable region with a mutation from threonine to serine at position 1934 at V1 O-Glycosylation site to prevent O-Glycosylation
  Entrez Gene: FN1 (a.k.a. CIG, ED-B, FINC, FN, FNZ, GFND, GFND2, LETS, MSF, SMDCF)
  Promoter: CMV
  Cloning method: Restriction Enzyme; 5′ cloning site Unknown (unknown if destroyed); 3′ cloning site Unknown (unknown if destroyed)
Terms and licenses: Academic/Nonprofit Terms; Industry Terms: Not Available to Industry
Depositor comments: Clone pFN 3. O-Gly_sp_1. It was used to study the role of the various fibronectin isoforms in transfected eucaryotic cells and to produce the isoforms.
How to cite: Fibronectin-human-mutated V1 O-Glycosylation site was a gift from Inaam Nakchbandi (Addgene plasmid # 120406 ; http://n2t.net/addgene:120406 ; RRID:Addgene_120406)
